Addgene plasmid #228009: pRS416-CUP1p-TID-FRB-NLS-HA3
Purpose: Expresses TurboID-FRB-NLS fusion from CUP1 promoter; yeast BioID
Depositing lab: Joseph Reese. Depositing organization: Pennsylvania State University. Publication: Characterization of BioID tagging systems in budding yeast and exploring the interactome of the Ccr4-Not complex. Pfannenstein J, Tyryshkin M, Gulden ME, Doud EH, Mosley AL, Reese JC. G3 (Bethesda). 2024 Sep 13:jkae221. doi: 10.1093/g3journal/jkae221. PubMed 39271111.
Backbone
  Vector backbone: pRS416
  Vector type: Yeast Expression
  Selectable markers: URA3
Growth in bacteria
  Bacterial resistance: Ampicillin, 100 μg/mL
  Growth temperature: 37°C
  Growth strain: DH5alpha
  Copy number: High Copy
Gene/Insert
  Gene/Insert name: TurboID-FRB
  Species: Other
  Promoter: CUP1
  Tag / fusion protein: HA tag (C terminal on insert)
  Cloning method: Ligation Independent Cloning
Terms and licenses: Academic/Nonprofit Terms; Industry Terms: Not Available to Industry
How to cite: pRS416-CUP1p-TID-FRB-NLS-HA3 was a gift from Joseph Reese (Addgene plasmid # 228009 ; http://n2t.net/addgene:228009 ; RRID:Addgene_228009)
