[The description below was written by a language model from this plasmid's Addgene catalogue record and pLannotate feature annotations shown in this document.]
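Description:
pRS416-CUP1p-TID-FRB-NLS-HA3 is a yeast expression plasmid of about 6.9 kb built on the pRS416 shuttle backbone. In Saccharomyces cerevisiae it is maintained as a centromeric episome through a CEN6/ARS element and selected with the URA3 marker, which complements uracil auxotrophy and can be counterselected with 5-FOA. In E. coli it replicates from a high-copy ColE1/pUC-type origin and is selected with ampicillin through the bla gene. The backbone also retains pBluescript-derived elements: an f1 origin, lacZα and lac regulatory fragments, and T7 and T3 promoters flanking the cloning region.

The payload is a single fusion gene driven by the copper-inducible CUP1 metallothionein promoter, so expression can be adjusted with Cu2+. The open reading frame begins with TurboID, an engineered promiscuous biotin ligase derived from E. coli BirA, which the automated annotation accordingly labels as birA. This is followed by an FRB domain, the FKBP-rapamycin binding domain of human FRAP/mTOR. The annotation matches it to the T2098L variant, although the catalogue entry does not specify a mutant. A triple HA epitope tag sits at the C terminus for detection. The name and stated purpose also indicate a nuclear localization signal, which is not separately annotated in the feature table. No transcription terminator is annotated either.

The construct is intended for BioID proximity labelling in budding yeast. The FRB domain would allow rapamycin-type ligand-induced recruitment of the nuclear-targeted ligase to an FKBP-tagged protein, so that nearby proteins are biotinylated. The record itself states only that the plasmid expresses the fusion for yeast BioID.
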