Features (pLannotate 1.2.2; 22 found; start..end, strand, type, name):
    789..893     -  promoter       AmpR promoter: bla
    930..1433    +  misc_feature   CEN/ARS: S. cerevisiae CEN6 centromere fused to an autonomously replicating sequence
   1501..1536    +  CDS            rop (fragment): Rop protein, which maintains plasmids at low copy number; rop
   1638..1687    +  misc_feature   bom (fragment): basis of mobility region from pBR322
   1695..1910    +  promoter       URA3 promoter: S. cerevisiae URA3
   1911..2714    +  CDS            URA3: orotidine-5'-phosphate decarboxylase, required for uracil biosynthesis; S. cerevisiae URA3; yeast auxotrophic marker, counterselectable with 5-fluoroorotic acid (5-FOA)
   2793..2844    +  misc_feature   bom (fragment): basis of mobility region from pBR322
   2872..3300    -  rep_origin     f1 ori (sequence partly withheld): f1 bacteriophage origin of replication; arrow indicates direction of (+) strand synthesis
   3304..3459    -  CDS            lacZα (fragment): LacZα fragment of β-galactosidase; lacZ fragment
   3467..3485    +  promoter       T7 promoter: promoter for bacteriophage T7 RNA polymerase
   3890..4124    +  promoter       CUP1 promoter: S. cerevisiae CUP1; inducible metallothionein promoter, regulated by Cu2+
   4213..5172    +  CDS            birA: BIRA_ECOLI - Also known as bioR, dhbB. Experimental evidence at protein level: Swiss-Prot protein existence level 1. Acts both as a biotin--[acetyl-CoA-carboxylase] ligase and a biotin-operon repressor. In the presence of ATP, BirA activates biotin to form the BirA-biotinyl-5'-adenylate (BirA-bio-5'-AMP or holoBirA) complex. HoloBirA can either transfer the biotinyl moiety to the biotin carboxyl carrier protein (BCCP) subunit of acetyl-CoA carboxylase, or bind to the biotin operator site and inhibit transcription of the operon. From Escherichia coli (strain K12).
   5197..5475    +  CDS            FRB*: T2098L mutant of FKBP-rapamycin binding domain of human FRAP binds synthetic ligands such as AP21967
   5506..5595    +  CDS            3xHA: three tandem HA epitope tags
   5602..5631    -  misc_feature   MCS (fragment): pBluescript multiple cloning site
   5644..5662    -  promoter       T3 promoter: promoter for bacteriophage T3 RNA polymerase
   5707..5723    -  protein_bind   lac operator: The lac repressor binds to the lac operator to inhibit transcription in E. coli. This inhibition can be relieved by adding lactose or isopropyl-β-D-thiogalactopyranoside (IPTG). lac repressor encoded by lacI
   5731..5761    -  promoter       lac promoter: promoter for the E. coli lac operon
   5776..5797    -  protein_bind   CAP binding site: CAP binding activates transcription in the presence of cAMP. E. coli catabolite activator protein
   5810..5902    -  CDS            lacI (fragment): lac repressor; lacI; The lac repressor binds to the lac operator to inhibit transcription in E. coli. This inhibition can be relieved by adding lactose or isopropyl-β-D-thiogalactopyranoside (IPTG).
   6085..6673    -  rep_origin     ori: high-copy-number ColE1/pMB1/pBR322/pUC origin of replication
   6844..788     -  CDS            AmpR (across the origin): β-lactamase; bla; confers resistance to ampicillin, carbenicillin, and related antibiotics
>Addgene plasmid #228009 | pRS416-CUP1p-TID-FRB-NLS-HA3 | addgene full sequence | sequence record 453556 | Addgene NGS Result
CCCGTCGTGTAGATAACTACGATACGGGAGGGCTTACCATCTGGCCCCAGTGCTGCAATGATACCGCGAG
ACCCACGCTCACCGGCTCCAGATTTATCAGCAATAAACCAGCCAGCCGGAAGGGCCGAGCGCAGAAGTGG
TCCTGCAACTTTATCCGCCTCCATCCAGTCTATTAATTGTTGCCGGGAAGCTAGAGTAAGTAGTTCGCCA
GTTAATAGTTTGCGCAACGTTGTTGCCATTGCTACAGGCATCGTGGTGTCACGCTCGTCGTTTGGTATGG
CTTCATTCAGCTCCGGTTCCCAACGATCAAGGCGAGTTACATGATCCCCCATGTTGTGCAAAAAAGCGGT
TAGCTCCTTCGGTCCTCCGATCGTTGTCAGAAGTAAGTTGGCCGCAGTGTTATCACTCATGGTTATGGCA
GCACTGCATAATTCTCTTACTGTCATGCCATCCGTAAGATGCTTTTCTGTGACTGGTGAGTACTCAACCA
AGTCATTCTGAGAATAGTGTATGCGGCGACCGAGTTGCTCTTGCCCGGCGTCAATACGGGATAATACCGC
GCCACATAGCAGAACTTTAAAAGTGCTCATCATTGGAAAACGTTCTTCGGGGCGAAAACTCTCAAGGATC
TTACCGCTGTTGAGATCCAGTTCGATGTAACCCACTCGTGCACCCAACTGATCTTCAGCATCTTTTACTT
TCACCAGCGTTTCTGGGTGAGCAAAAACAGGAAGGCAAAATGCCGCAAAAAAGGGAATAAGGGCGACACG
GAAATGTTGAATACTCATACTCTTCCTTTTTCAATATTATTGAAGCATTTATCAGGGTTATTGTCTCATG
AGCGGATACATATTTGAATGTATTTAGAAAAATAAACAAATAGGGGTTCCGCGCACATTTCCCCGAAAAG
TGCCACCTGGGTCCTTTTCATCACGTGCTATAAAAATAATTATAATTTAAATTTTTTAATATAAATATAT
AAATTAAAAATAGAAAGTAAAAAAAGAAATTAAAGAAAAAATAGTTTTTGTTTTCCGAAGATGTAAAAGA
CTCTAGGGGGATCGCCAACAAATACTACCTTTTATCTTGCTCTTCCTGCTCTCAGGTATTAATGCCGAAT
TGTTTCATCTTGTCTGTGTAGAAGACCACACACGAAAATCCTGTGATTTTACATTTTACTTATCGTTAAT
CGAATGTATATCTATTTAATCTGCTTTTCTTGTCTAATAAATATATATGTAAAGTACGCTTTTTGTTGAA
ATTTTTTAAACCTTTGTTTATTTTTTTTTCTTCATTCCGTAACTCTTCTACCTTCTTTATTTACTTTCTA
AAATCCAAATACAAAACATAAAAATAAATAAACACAGAGTAAATTCCCAAATTATTCCATCATTAAAAGA
TACGAGGCGCGTGTAAGTTACAGGCAAGCGATCCGTCTAAGAAACCATTATTATCATGACATTAACCTAT
AAAAATAGGCGTATCACGAGGCCCTTTCGTCTCGCGCGTTTCGGTGATGACGGTGAAAACCTCTGACACA
TGCAGCTCCCGGAGACGGTCACAGCTTGTCTGTAAGCGGATGCCGGGAGCAGACAAGCCCGTCAGGGCGC
GTCAGCGGGTGTTGGCGGGTGTCGGGGCTGGCTTAACTATGCGGCATCAGAGCAGATTGTACTGAGAGTG
CACCATACCACCTTTTCAATTCATCATTTTTTTTTTATTCTTTTTTTTGATTTCGGTTTCCTTGAAATTT
TTTTGATTCGGTAATCTCCGAACAGAAGGAAGAACGAAGGAAGGAGCACAGACTTAGATTGGTATATATA
CGCATATGTAGTGTTGAAGAAACATGAAATTGCCCAGTATTCTTAACCCAACTGCACAGAACAAAAACCT
GCAGGAAACGAAGATAAATCATGTCGAAAGCTACATATAAGGAACGTGCTGCTACTCATCCTAGTCCTGT
TGCTGCCAAGCTATTTAATATCATGCACGAAAAGCAAACAAACTTGTGTGCTTCATTGGATGTTCGTACC
ACCAAGGAATTACTGGAGTTAGTTGAAGCATTAGGTCCCAAAATTTGTTTACTAAAAACACATGTGGATA
TCTTGACTGATTTTTCCATGGAGGGCACAGTTAAGCCGCTAAAGGCATTATCCGCCAAGTACAATTTTTT
ACTCTTCGAAGACAGAAAATTTGCTGACATTGGTAATACAGTCAAATTGCAGTACTCTGCGGGTGTATAC
AGAATAGCAGAATGGGCAGACATTACGAATGCACACGGTGTGGTGGGCCCAGGTATTGTTAGCGGTTTGA
AGCAGGCGGCAGAAGAAGTAACAAAGGAACCTAGAGGCCTTTTGATGTTAGCAGAATTGTCATGCAAGGG
CTCCCTATCTACTGGAGAATATACTAAGGGTACTGTTGACATTGCGAAGAGCGACAAAGATTTTGTTATC
GGCTTTATTGCTCAAAGAGACATGGGTGGAAGAGATGAAGGTTACGATTGGTTGATTATGACACCCGGTG
TGGGTTTAGATGACAAGGGAGACGCATTGGGTCAACAGTATAGAACCGTGGATGATGTGGTCTCTACAGG
ATCTGACATTATTATTGTTGGAAGAGGACTATTTGCAAAGGGAAGGGATGCTAAGGTAGAGGGTGAACGT
TACAGAAAAGCAGGCTGGGAAGCATATTTGAGAAGATGCGGCCAGCAAAACTAAAAAACTGTATTATAAG
TAAATGCATGTATACTAAACTCACAAATTAGAGCTTCAATTTAATTATATCAGTTATTACCCTATGCGGT
GTGAAATACCGCACAGATGCGTAAGGAGAAAATACCGCATCAGGAAATTGTAAGCGTTAATATTTTGTTA
AAATTCGCGTTAAATTTTTGTTAAATCAGCTCATTTTTTAACCAATAGGCCGAAATCGGCAAAATCCCTT
ATAAATCAAAAGAATAGACCGAGATAGGGT
[37 nt withheld, positions 2971-3007]
AAAGAACGTGGACTCCAACGTCAAAGG
[49 nt withheld, positions 3035-3083]
T
[91 nt withheld, positions 3085-3175]
G
[124 nt withheld, positions 3177-3300]
CCATTCGCCATTCAGGCTGCGCAACTGTTGGGAAGGGCGATCGGTGCGGGCCTCTTCGCTATTACGCCAG
CTGGCGAAAGGGGGATGTGCTGCAAGGCGATTAAGTTGGGTAACGCCAGGGTTTTCCCAGTCACGACGTT
GTAAAACGACGGCCAGTGAGCGCGCGTAATACGACTCACTATAGGGCGAATTGGGTACCAGATTATAGTC
AGTCGGCGAAGAACAAAAATGTTCTCTTGAAATTCCCCGTTAGTGAACTGAACAGAATCTATTTAAAATT
TAAGGAGATTTCAGATTTTTTAATGGAAAGAGAAGTTGTCCAAAGGAGTATAATTATTGACAAGGATTTG
GAATCTGATAATCTGGGTATTACTACGGCAAACTTCAACGATTTCTATGATGCATTTTATAATTAGTAAG
CCGATCCCATTACCGACATTTGGGCGCTATACGTGCATATGTTCATGTATGTATCTGTATTTAAAACACT
TTTGTATTATTTTTCCTCATATATGTGTATAGGTTTATACGGATGATTTAATTATTACTTCACCACCCTT
TATTTCAGGCTGATATCTTAGCCTTGTTACTAGTTAGAAAAAGACATTTTTGCTGTCAGTCACTGTCAAG
AGATTCTTTTGCTGGCATTTCTTCTAGAAGCAAAAAGAGCGATGCGTCTTTTCCGCTGAACCGTTCCAGC
AAAAAAGACTACCAACGCAATATGGATTGTCAGAATCATATAAAAGAGAAGCAAATAACTCCTTGTCTTG
TATCAATTGCATTATAATATCTTCTTGTTAGTGCAATATCATATAGAAGTCATCGAAATAGATATTAAGA
AAAACAAACTGTACAATCAATCAATCAATCATCACAAAGCTTAAAATGGCAAGAGATCCGCCTGTGGCCA
CGATGAAAGATAACACGGTTCCCTTAAAATTGATAGCCCTTCTTGCCAATGGTGAGTTTCATTCCGGGGA
ACAACTTGGCGAAACTCTGGGAATGAGCAGGGCAGCGATTAACAAGCATATCCAAACCTTGAGAGACTGG
GGAGTAGATGTGTTCACCGTGCCTGGTAAAGGTTATTCTTTGCCGGAACCTATCCCTCTATTAAATGCGA
AACAGATACTAGGACAACTGGACGGTGGTAGTGTTGCCGTATTGCCGGTTGTTGACTCAACCAATCAATA
CTTGCTGGACAGAATTGGCGAACTTAAAAGCGGTGATGCGTGTATTGCAGAATATCAGCAAGCAGGGAGA
GGCTCAAGAGGTAGGAAATGGTTTTCACCTTTTGGCGCCAATCTTTACTTAAGTATGTTCTGGCGTTTGA
AGAGAGGGCCCGCGGCTATTGGTTTAGGTCCCGTTATCGGGATAGTTATGGCTGAAGCGCTACGTAAACT
TGGGGCCGACAAGGTCAGAGTGAAGTGGCCTAATGATCTATACTTGCAAGATAGAAAGCTAGCGGGTATC
CTGGTGGAGCTAGCGGGAATCACAGGGGACGCTGCCCAAATAGTAATCGGTGCTGGTATAAATGTCGCAA
TGCGTAGAGTCGAGGAATCAGTGGTGAACCAGGGCTGGATCACGTTGCAAGAGGCGGGCATAAACCTGGA
CCGTAACACCCTTGCAGCGACCCTAATAAGAGAACTACGTGCTGCATTGGAGCTTTTTGAGCAGGAGGGC
CTGGCTCCGTACCTACCCAGGTGGGAGAAATTAGACAATTTCATAAACCGTCCAGTCAAACTAATAATTG
GAGATAAGGAGATTTTCGGTATTTCTCGTGGGATAGACAAGCAGGGAGCGTTGTTATTAGAACAGGATGG
TGTCATTAAACCTTGGATGGGCGGTGAAATTAGTCTTCGTAGTGCCGAAAAGGCTAGCGGTTCTGGTGGT
GCTAGCATCCTCTGGCATGAGATGTGGCATGAAGGCCTGGAAGAGGCATCTCGTTTGTACTTTGGGGAAA
GGAACGTGAAAGGCATGTTTGAGGTGCTGGAGCCCTTGCATGCTATGATGGAACGGGGCCCCCAGACTCT
GAAGGAAACATCCTTTAATCAGGCCTATGGTCGAGATTTAATGGAGGCCCAAGAGTGGTGCAGGAAGTAC
ATGAAATCAGGGAATGTCAAGGACCTCCTCCAAGCCTGGGACCTCTATTATCATGTGTTCCGACGAATCT
CAAAGCTCGAGCCACCAAAAAAGAAAAGAAAAGTTTACCCATACGATGTTCCTGACTATGCGGGCTATCC
GTATGACGTCCCGGACTATGCAGGATCTTATCCATATGACGTTCCAGATTACGCTGCTTGATCTAGAGCG
GCCGCCACCGCGGTGGAGCTCCAGCTTTTGTTCCCTTTAGTGAGGGTTAATTGCGCGCTTGGCGTAATCA
TGGTCATAGCTGTTTCCTGTGTGAAATTGTTATCCGCTCACAATTCCACACAACATACGAGCCGGAAGCA
TAAAGTGTAAAGCCTGGGGTGCCTAATGAGTGAGCTAACTCACATTAATTGCGTTGCGCTCACTGCCCGC
TTTCCAGTCGGGAAACCTGTCGTGCCAGCTGCATTAATGAATCGGCCAACGCGCGGGGAGAGGCGGTTTG
CGTATTGGGCGCTCTTCCGCTTCCTCGCTCACTGACTCGCTGCGCTCGGTCGTTCGGCTGCGGCGAGCGG
TATCAGCTCACTCAAAGGCGGTAATACGGTTATCCACAGAATCAGGGGATAACGCAGGAAAGAACATGTG
AGCAAAAGGCCAGCAAAAGGCCAGGAACCGTAAAAAGGCCGCGTTGCTGGCGTTTTTCCATAGGCTCCGC
CCCCCTGACGAGCATCACAAAAATCGACGCTCAAGTCAGAGGTGGCGAAACCCGACAGGACTATAAAGAT
ACCAGGCGTTTCCCCCTGGAAGCTCCCTCGTGCGCTCTCCTGTTCCGACCCTGCCGCTTACCGGATACCT
GTCCGCCTTTCTCCCTTCGGGAAGCGTGGCGCTTTCTCATAGCTCACGCTGTAGGTATCTCAGTTCGGTG
TAGGTCGTTCGCTCCAAGCTGGGCTGTGTGCACGAACCCCCCGTTCAGCCCGACCGCTGCGCCTTATCCG
GTAACTATCGTCTTGAGTCCAACCCGGTAAGACACGACTTATCGCCACTGGCAGCAGCCACTGGTAACAG
GATTAGCAGAGCGAGGTATGTAGGCGGTGCTACAGAGTTCTTGAAGTGGTGGCCTAACTACGGCTACACT
AGAAGAACAGTATTTGGTATCTGCGCTCTGCTGAAGCCAGTTACCTTCGGAAAAAGAGTTGGTAGCTCTT
GATCCGGCAAACAAACCACCGCTGGTAGCGGTGGTTTTTTTGTTTGCAAGCAGCAGATTACGCGCAGAAA
AAAAGGATCTCAAGAAGATCCTTTGATCTTTTCTACGGGGTCTGACGCTCAGTGGAACGAAAACTCACGT
TAAGGGATTTTGGTCATGAGATTATCAAAAAGGATCTTCACCTAGATCCTTTTAAATTAAAAATGAAGTT
TTAAATCAATCTAAAGTATATATGAGTAAACTTGGTCTGACAGTTACCAATGCTTAATCAGTGAGGCACC
TATCTCAGCGATCTGTCTATTTCGTTCATCCATAGTTGCCTGACTC
